Addgene plasmid #85620: pUAST-attB-yki:V5-S111A, S168A, S250A
Purpose: Expresses V5 tagged triple mutant yki in Drosophila.
Depositing lab: Kenneth Irvine. Depositing organization: Rutgers, The State University of New Jersey. Publication: In vivo analysis of Yorkie phosphorylation sites. Oh H, Irvine KD. Oncogene. 2009 Apr 30;28(17):1916-27. doi: 10.1038/onc.2009.43. Epub 2009 Mar 30. PubMed 19330023.
Backbone
  Vector backbone: pAc5.1/V5-His A
  Backbone manufacturer: ThermoFisher Scientific
  Backbone size w/o insert (bp): 5400
  Total vector size (bp): 7400
  Vector type: Insect Expression
Growth in bacteria
  Bacterial resistance: Ampicillin, 100 μg/mL
  Growth temperature: 37°C
  Growth strain: DH5alpha
  Copy number: Unknown
Gene/Insert
  Gene/Insert name: yki-V5-S111A,S168,S250A
  Species: D. melanogaster (fly)
  Insert size (bp): 2000
  Tag / fusion protein: V5 (C terminal on insert)
  Cloning method: Restriction Enzyme; 5′ cloning site KpnI (unknown if destroyed); 3′ cloning site EcorI (unknown if destroyed)
  Sequencing primers: 5′ N\A
Terms and licenses: Academic/Nonprofit Terms; Industry Terms: Not Available to Industry
How to cite: pUAST-attB-yki:V5-S111A, S168A, S250A was a gift from Kenneth Irvine (Addgene plasmid # 85620 ; http://n2t.net/addgene:85620 ; RRID:Addgene_85620)
