[The description below was written by a language model from this plasmid's Addgene catalogue record and pLannotate feature annotations shown in this document.]
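Description:
pUAST-attB-yki:V5-S111A, S168A, S250A is a Drosophila transgenesis and expression plasmid carrying a V5-tagged, triple phosphosite mutant of Yorkie (yki), the transcriptional coactivator that acts as the downstream target of the Hippo/Warts kinase cascade controlling organ size. The catalogue entry lists the backbone as pAc5.1/V5-His A with a total size of about 7.4 kb. The sequenced record is about 9.9 kb, however, and its annotated features match the pUAST-attB architecture named in the plasmid title rather than an actin-promoter vector, so the backbone and size fields appear not to describe the sequenced plasmid. In bacteria it replicates from a high-copy ColE1/pUC-type origin and is selected with ampicillin (AmpR). An f1 origin, T3 and T7 promoters, and lac/lacZα remnants are also present from the cloning backbone.

Five tandem Gal4-binding UAS sites sit upstream of the Drosophila hsp70 basal promoter, so transcription depends on Gal4 supplied by a driver line or co-expressed construct. This allows tissue- and stage-specific control. Downstream lies the yki coding sequence, followed by a C-terminal V5 epitope for detection. An SV40 small t intron and SV40 polyadenylation signal then provide transcript processing. The three serine-to-alanine substitutions (S111A, S168A, S250A) remove the serines at these positions, which the associated study examined as Yorkie phosphorylation sites.

A φC31 attB site permits integrase-mediated insertion into defined attP landing sites in the fly genome, so different transgenes can be compared at the same genomic position. The mini-white gene serves as the eye-colour marker for identifying transformants, and a single loxP site is also annotated. The construct is suited to in vivo analysis of how these phosphorylation sites regulate Yorkie activity.
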