Features (pLannotate 1.2.2; 25 found; start..end, strand, type, name):
    950..983     -  protein_bind   loxP: Cre-mediated recombination occurs in the 8-bp core sequence (GCATACAT). Cre recombinase
    996..1017    -  misc_feature   MCS (fragment): pUC18/19 multiple cloning site
   1016..1110    +  protein_bind   5X UAS: five tandem copies of the "ScaI site" 17-mer CGGAGTACTGTCCTCCG, an upstream activating sequence (UAS) that efficiently binds yeast Gal4 (Webster et al., 1988; Pfeiffer et al., 2010) GAL4
   1129..1367    +  promoter       hsp70 promoter: Drosophila melanogaster hsp70Bb promoter
   1521..2705    +  CDS            yki: YAP1_DROME - Experimental evidence at protein level: Swiss-Prot protein existence level 1. Transcriptional coactivator which is the critical downstream regulatory target in the Hippo/SWH (Sav/Wts/Hpo) signaling pathway that plays a pivotal role in organ size control and tumor suppression by restricting proliferation and promoting apoptosis (PubMed:16096061, PubMed:18313299, PubMed:22615583, PubMed:27462444). The core of this pathway is composed of a kinase cascade wherein Hippo (Hpo), in complex with its regulatory protein Salvador (Sav), phosphorylates and activates Warts (Wts) in complex wit
   2751..2792    +  CDS            V5 tag: epitope tag from simian virus 5
   2833..2907    +  CDS            small t antigen (fragment): SV40 (simian virus 40) small t antigen
   2909..2974    +  intron         small t intron: SV40 (simian virus 40) small t antigen intron
   3104..3124    +  CDS            SV40 NLS: nuclear localization signal of SV40 (simian virus 40) large T antigen
   3131..3265    +  CDS            LT_POVHA (fragment): Protein inferred from homology: Swiss-Prot protein existence level 3. Isoform large T antigen is a key early protein essential for both driving viral replication and inducing cellular transformation. Plays a role in viral genome replication by driving entry of quiescent cells into the cell cycle and by autoregulating the synthesis of viral early mRNA. Displays highly oncogenic activities by corrupting the host cellular checkpoint mechanisms that guard cell division and the transcription, replication, and repair of DNA. Participates in the modulation of cellular gene expression preceeding viral
   3290..3373    +  CDS            large T antigen (fragment): large T antigen from SV40 (simian virus 40)
   3396..3530    +  polyA_signal   SV40 poly(A) signal: SV40 polyadenylation signal
   3559..3628    +  protein_bind   attB: attB site for the φC31 integrase (Groth et al., 2000) phage φC31 integrase
   3847..3865    -  promoter       T3 promoter: promoter for bacteriophage T3 RNA polymerase
   3910..3926    -  protein_bind   lac operator: The lac repressor binds to the lac operator to inhibit transcription in E. coli. This inhibition can be relieved by adding lactose or isopropyl-β-D-thiogalactopyranoside (IPTG). lac repressor encoded by lacI
   3934..3964    -  promoter       lac promoter: promoter for the E. coli lac operon
   3979..4000    -  protein_bind   CAP binding site: CAP binding activates transcription in the presence of cAMP. E. coli catabolite activator protein
   4013..4105    -  CDS            lacI (fragment): lac repressor; lacI; The lac repressor binds to the lac operator to inhibit transcription in E. coli. This inhibition can be relieved by adding lactose or isopropyl-β-D-thiogalactopyranoside (IPTG).
   4288..4876    -  rep_origin     ori: high-copy-number ColE1/pMB1/pBR322/pUC origin of replication
   5047..5907    -  CDS            AmpR: β-lactamase; bla; confers resistance to ampicillin, carbenicillin, and related antibiotics
   5908..6012    -  promoter       AmpR promoter: bla
   6065..6493    -  rep_origin     f1 ori (sequence partly withheld): f1 bacteriophage origin of replication; arrow indicates direction of (+) strand synthesis
   6498..6655    -  CDS            lacZα (fragment): LacZα fragment of β-galactosidase; lacZ fragment
   6658..6676    +  promoter       T7 promoter: promoter for bacteriophage T7 RNA polymerase
   6701..943     +  gene           mini-white (across the origin): white; This modified version of the white gene lacks part of the first intron.
>Addgene plasmid #85620 | pUAST-attB-yki:V5-S111A, S168A, S250A | addgene full sequence | sequence record 177800 | Addgene NGS Result
TAGCTGCACATCGTCGAACACCACGTGCCCCAGTTCGGGCAAGGTCATCCTGGAGACGCTTAACTTCTCC
GCCGCCGATCTGCCGCTGGACTACGTGGGTCTGGCCATTCTCATCGTGAGCTTCCGGGTGCTCGCATATC
TGGCTCTAAGACTTCGGGCCCGACGCAAGGAGTAGCCGACATATATCCGAAATAACTGCTTGTTTTTTTT
TTTTACCATTATTACCATCGTGTTTACTGTTTATTGCCCCCTCAAAAAGCTAATGTAATTATATTTGTGC
CAATAAAAACAAGATATGACCTATAGAATACAAGTATTTCCCCTTCGAACATCCCCACAAGTAGACTTTG
GATTTGTCTTCTAACCAAAAGACTTACACACCTGCATACCTTACATCAAAAACTCGTTTATCGCTACATA
AAACACCGGGATATATTTTTTATATACATACTTTTCAAATCGCGCGCCCTCTTCATAATTCACCTCCACC
ACACCACGTTTCGTAGTTGCTCTTTCGCTGTCTCCCACCCGCTCTCCGCAACACATTCACCTTTTGTTCG
ACGACCTTGGAGCGACTGTCGTTAGTTCCGCGCGATTCGGTTCGCTCAAATGGTTCCGAGTGGTTCATTT
CGTCTCAATAGAAATTAGTAATAAATATTTGTATGTACAATTTATTTGCTCCAATATATTTGTATATATT
TCCCTCACAGCTATATTTATTCTAATTTAATATTATGACTTTTTAAGGTAATTTTTTGTGACCTGTTCGG
AGTGATTAGCGTTACAATTTGAACTGAAAGTGACATCCAGTGTTTGTTCCTTGTGTAGATGCATCTCAAA
AAAATGGTGGGCATAATAGTGTTGTTTATATATATCAAAAATAACAACTATAATAATAAGAATACATTTA
ATTTAGAAAATGCTTGGATTTCACTGGAACTAGGCTAGCATAACTTCGTATAATGTATGCTATACGAAGT
TATGCTAGCGGATCCAAGCTTGCATGCCTGCAGGTCGGAGTACTGTCCTCCGAGCGGAGTACTGTCCTCC
GAGCGGAGTACTGTCCTCCGAGCGGAGTACTGTCCTCCGAGCGGAGTACTGTCCTCCGAGCGGAGACTCT
AGCGAGCGCCGGAGTATAAATAGAGGCGCTTCGTCTACGGAGCGACAATTCAATTCAAACAAGCAAAGTG
AACACGTCGCTAAGCGAAAGCTAAGCAAATAAACAAGCGCAGCTGAACAAGCTAAACAATCTGCAGTAAA
GTGCAAGTTAAAGTGAATCAATTAAAAGTAACCAGCAACCAAGTAAATCAACTGCAACTACTGAAATCTG
CCAAGAAGTAATTATTGAATACAAGAAGAGAACTCTGAATAGGGAATTGGGAATTCGTTAACAGATCTGC
GGCCGCGGCTCGAGGGTACCTACTAGTCCAGTGTGGTGGAATTCTGCAGATATGTGCGCGTGCCTAATCG
CTAAGATAATTCTATGTAGTTTTCGTTTGTATACAATAAGTGCCTTTTATATGTTAACGACGATGTCAGC
CAGCAGCAATACAAACAGCCTGATCGAGAAGGAGATCGACGACGAGGACATGCTTTCGCCGATCAAGTCC
AACAACCTGGTGGTGCGGGTCAACCAGGACACGGACGACAACCTGCAGGCGCTATTCGACAGCGTCCTGA
ATCCGGGTGACGCCAAGCGCCCGCTGCAGCTGCCCCTGCGCATGCGGAAGCTGCCCAACTCCTTCTTCAC
GCCCCCGGCGCCCTCGCACTCGCGGGCCAACGCCGCCGACTCCACCTACGACGCGGGCTCCCAGTCGAGC
ATCAACATCGGGAACAAGGCGTCCATCGTCCAGCAGCCAGATGGCCAGTCGCCCATCGCCGCCATCCCCC
AGCTCCAGATTCAGCCGTCTCCCCAGCACAGCCGCCTGGCGATACATCACTCCCGAGCCCGCGCCAGCCC
CGCCTCGCTGCAGCAGAACTACAATGTGCGCGCCCGGAGCGACGCAGCAGCAGCCAACAATCCGAATGCC
AATCCGAGCAGCCAACAGCAGCCCGCTGGGCCCACTTTCCCAGAGAACAGTGCCCAAGAGTTCCCCAGCG
GCGCCCCGGCCAGCTCGGCCATTGATCTGGACGCCATGAACACCTGCATGTCGCAGGACATTCCCATGTC
CATGCAGACAGTGCACAAGAAGCAGCGCGCCTACGACGTCATCAGCCCCATTCAGTTGAACCGCCAACTA
GGCGCCTTGCCGCCGGGATGGGAGCAAGCCAAGACCAATGATGGCCAGATCTACTACTTGAATCATACTA
CAAAATCTACGCAGTGGGAGGATCCCAGAATCCAATATCGCCAGCAGCAGCAAATCTTGATGGCCGAGCG
AATAAAGCAGAATGATGTTTTGCAAACTACAAAACAAACTACCACATCGACCATTGCTAACAATTTGGGT
CCACTGCCGGATGGTTGGGAGCAGGCAGTTACCGAGTCCGGAGATCTTTACTTTATAAATCACATTGATC
GAACGACTTCATGGAATGATCCCAGAATGCAATCTGGGCTTAGCGTGCTCGACTGCCCAGATAACTTAGT
GTCTTCCCTCCAGATTGAGGATAATCTTTGCAGTAACTTGTTCAATGACGCACAGGCCATTGTAAATCCG
CCGTCTTCCCACAAACCTGACGATTTGGAATGGTATAAAATTAATTATCCAGCACAGTGGCGGCCGCTCG
AGTCTAGAGGGCCCTTCGAAGGTAAGCCTATCCCTAACCCTCTCCTCGGTCTCGATTCTACGCGTACCGG
TCATCATCACCATCACCATTGAGTTTCTAGAGGATCTTTGTGAAGGAACCTTACTTCTGTGGTGTGACAT
AATTGGACAAACTACCTACAGAGATTTAAAGCTCTAAGGTAAATATAAAATTTTTAAGTGTATAATGTGT
TAAACTACTGATTCTAATTGTTTGTGTATTTTAGATTCCAACCTATGGAACTGATGAATGGGAGCAGTGG
TGGAATGCCTTTAATGAGGAAAACCTGTTTTGCTCAGAAGAAATGCCATCTAGTGATGATGAGGCTACTG
CTGACTCTCAACATTCTACTCCTCCAAAAAAGAAGAGAAAGGTAGAAGACCCCAAGGACTTTCCTTCAGA
ATTGCTAAGTTTTTTGAGTCATGCTGTGTTTAGTAATAGAACTCTTGCTTGCTTTGCTATTTACACCACA
AAGGAAAAAGCTGCACTGCTATACAAGAAAATTATGGAAAAATATTTGATGTATAGTGCCTTGACTAGAG
ATCATAATCAGCCATACCACATTTGTAGAGGTTTTACTTGCTTTAAAAAACCTCCCACACCTCCCCCTGA
ACCTGAAACATAAAATGAATGCAATTGTTGTTGTTAACTTGTTTATTGCAGCTTATAATGGTTACAAATA
AAGCAATAGCATCACAAATTTCACAAATAAAGCATTTTTTTCACTGCATTCTAGTTGTGGTTTGTCCAAA
CTCATCAATGTATCTTATCATGTCTGGATCCACTAGTGTCGACGATGTAGGTCACGGTCTCGAAGCCGCG
GTGCGGGTGCCAGGGCGTGCCCTTGGGCTCCCCGGGCGCGTACTCCACCTCACCCATCTGGTCCATCATG
ATGAACGGGTCGAGGTGGCGGTAGTTGATCCCGGCGAACGCGCGGCGCACCGGGAAGCCCTCGCCCTCGA
AACCGCTGGGCGCGGTGGTCACGGTGAGCACGGGACGTGCGACGGCGTCGGCGGGTGCGGATACGCGGGG
CAGCGTCAGCGGGTTCTCGACGGTCACGGCGGGCATGTCGACACTAGTTCTAGCCAGCTTTTGTTCCCTT
TAGTGAGGGTTAATTTCGAGCTTGGCGTAATCATGGTCATAGCTGTTTCCTGTGTGAAATTGTTATCCGC
TCACAATTCCACACAACATACGAGCCGGAAGCATAAAGTGTAAAGCCTGGGGTGCCTAATGAGTGAGCTA
ACTCACATTAATTGCGTTGCGCTCACTGCCCGCTTTCCAGTCGGGAAACCTGTCGTGCCAGCTGCATTAA
TGAATCGGCCAACGCGCGGGGAGAGGCGGTTTGCGTATTGGGCGCTCTTCCGCTTCCTCGCTCACTGACT
CGCTGCGCTCGGTCGTTCGGCTGCGGCGAGCGGTATCAGCTCACTCAAAGGCGGTAATACGGTTATCCAC
AGAATCAGGGGATAACGCAGGAAAGAACATGTGAGCAAAAGGCCAGCAAAAGGCCAGGAACCGTAAAAAG
GCCGCGTTGCTGGCGTTTTTCCATAGGCTCCGCCCCCCTGACGAGCATCACAAAAATCGACGCTCAAGTC
AGAGGTGGCGAAACCCGACAGGACTATAAAGATACCAGGCGTTTCCCCCTGGAAGCTCCCTCGTGCGCTC
TCCTGTTCCGACCCTGCCGCTTACCGGATACCTGTCCGCCTTTCTCCCTTCGGGAAGCGTGGCGCTTTCT
CATAGCTCACGCTGTAGGTATCTCAGTTCGGTGTAGGTCGTTCGCTCCAAGCTGGGCTGTGTGCACGAAC
CCCCCGTTCAGCCCGACCGCTGCGCCTTATCCGGTAACTATCGTCTTGAGTCCAACCCGGTAAGACACGA
CTTATCGCCACTGGCAGCAGCCACTGGTAACAGGATTAGCAGAGCGAGGTATGTAGGCGGTGCTACAGAG
TTCTTGAAGTGGTGGCCTAACTACGGCTACACTAGAAGAACAGTATTTGGTATCTGCGCTCTGCTGAAGC
CAGTTACCTTCGGAAAAAGAGTTGGTAGCTCTTGATCCGGCAAACAAACCACCGCTGGTAGCGGTGGTTT
TTTTGTTTGCAAGCAGCAGATTACGCGCAGAAAAAAAGGATCTCAAGAAGATCCTTTGATCTTTTCTACG
GGGTCTGACGCTCAGTGGAACGAAAACTCACGTTAAGGGATTTTGGTCATGAGATTATCAAAAAGGATCT
TCACCTAGATCCTTTTAAATTAAAAATGAAGTTTTAAATCAATCTAAAGTATATATGAGTAAACTTGGTC
TGACAGTTACCAATGCTTAATCAGTGAGGCACCTATCTCAGCGATCTGTCTATTTCGTTCATCCATAGTT
GCCTGACTCCCCGTCGTGTAGATAACTACGATACGGGAGGGCTTACCATCTGGCCCCAGTGCTGCAATGA
TACCGCGAGACCCACGCTCACCGGCTCCAGATTTATCAGCAATAAACCAGCCAGCCGGAAGGGCCGAGCG
CAGAAGTGGTCCTGCAACTTTATCCGCCTCCATCCAGTCTATTAATTGTTGCCGGGAAGCTAGAGTAAGT
AGTTCGCCAGTTAATAGTTTGCGCAACGTTGTTGCCATTGCTACAGGCATCGTGGTGTCACGCTCGTCGT
TTGGTATGGCTTCATTCAGCTCCGGTTCCCAACGATCAAGGCGAGTTACATGATCCCCCATGTTGTGCAA
AAAAGCGGTTAGCTCCTTCGGTCCTCCGATCGTTGTCAGAAGTAAGTTGGCCGCAGTGTTATCACTCATG
GTTATGGCAGCACTGCATAATTCTCTTACTGTCATGCCATCCGTAAGATGCTTTTCTGTGACTGGTGAGT
ACTCAACCAAGTCATTCTGAGAATAGTGTATGCGGCGACCGAGTTGCTCTTGCCCGGCGTCAATACGGGA
TAATACCGCGCCACATAGCAGAACTTTAAAAGTGCTCATCATTGGAAAACGTTCTTCGGGGCGAAAACTC
TCAAGGATCTTACCGCTGTTGAGATCCAGTTCGATGTAACCCACTCGTGCACCCAACTGATCTTCAGCAT
CTTTTACTTTCACCAGCGTTTCTGGGTGAGCAAAAACAGGAAGGCAAAATGCCGCAAAAAAGGGAATAAG
GGCGACACGGAAATGTTGAATACTCATACTCTTCCTTTTTCAATATTATTGAAGCATTTATCAGGGTTAT
TGTCTCATGAGCGGATACATATTTGAATGTATTTAGAAAAATAAACAAATAGGGGTTCCGCGCACATTTC
CCCGAAAAGTGCCACCTAAATTGTAAGCGTTAATATTTTGTTAAAATTCGCGTTAAATTTTTGTTAAATC
AGCTCATTTTTTAACCAATAGGCCGAAATCGGCAAAATCCCTTATAAATCAAAAGAATAGACCGAGATAG
GGT
[37 nt withheld, positions 6164-6200]
AAAGAACGTGGACTCCAACGTCAAAGG
[49 nt withheld, positions 6228-6276]
T
[91 nt withheld, positions 6278-6368]
G
[124 nt withheld, positions 6370-6493]
CCCATTCGCCATTCAGGCTGCGCAACTGTTGGGAAGGGCGATCGGTGCGGGCCTCTTCGCTATTACGCCA
GCTGGCGAAAGGGGGATGTGCTGCAAGGCGATTAAGTTGGGTAACGCCAGGGTTTTCCCAGTCACGACGT
TGTAAAACGACGGCCAGTGAATTGTAATACGACTCACTATAGGGCGAATTGGGTACGTACCGGGCCCCTA
GTATGTATGTAAGTTAATAAAACCCATTTTTGCGGAAAGTAGATAAAAAAAACATTTTTTTTTTTTACTG
CACTGGATATCATTGAACTTATCTGATCAGTTTTAAATTTACTTCGATCCAAGGGTATTTGATGTACCAG
GTTCTTTCGATTACCTCTCACTCAAAATGACATTCCACTCAAAGTCAGCGCTGTTTGCCTCCTTCTCTGT
CCACAGAAATATCGCCGTCTCTTTCGCCGCTGCGTCCGCTATCTCTTTCGCCACCGTTTGTAGCGTTACG
TAGCGTCAATGTCCGCCTTCAGTTGCATTTTGTCAGCGGTTTCGTGACGAAGCTCCAAGCGGTTTACGCC
ATCAATTAAACACAAAGTGCTGTGCCAAAACTCCTCTCGCTTCTTATTTTTGTTTGTTTTTTGAGTGATT
GGGGTGGTGATTGGTTTTGGGTGGGTAAGCAGGGGAAAGTGTGAAAAATCCCGGCAATGGGCCAAGAGGA
TCAGGAGCTATTAATTCGCGGAGGCAGCAAACACCCATCTGCCGAGCATCTGAACAATGTGAGTAGTACA
TGTGCATACATCTTAAGTTCACTTGATCTATAGGAACTGCGATTGCAACATCAAATTGTCTGCGGCGTGA
GAACTGCGACCCACAAAAATCCCAAACCGCAATTGCACAAACAAATAGTGACACGAAACAGATTATTCTG
GTAGCTGTTCTCGCTATATAAGACAATTTTTGAGATCATATCATGATCAAGACATCTAAAGGCATTCATT
TTCGACTATATTCTTTTTTACAAAAAATATAACAACCAGATATTTTAAGCTGATCCTAGATGCACAAAAA
ATAAATAAAAGTATAAACCTACTTCGTAGGATACTTCGGGGTACTTTTTGTTCGGGGTTAGATGAGCATA
ACGCTTGTAGTTGATATTTGAGATCCCCTATCATTGCAGGGTGACAGCGGAGCGGCTTCGCAGAGCTGCA
TTAACCAGGGCTTCGGGCAGGCCAAAAACTACGGCACGCTCCGGCCACCCAGTCCGCCGGAGGACTCCGG
TTCAGGGAGCGGCCAACTAGCCGAGAACCTCACCTATGCCTGGCACAATATGGACATCTTTGGGGCGGTC
AATCAGCCGGGCTCCGGATGGCGGCAGCTGGTCAACCGGACACGCGGACTATTCTGCAACGAGCGACACA
TACCGGCGCCCAGGAAACATTTGCTCAAGAACGGTGAGTTTCTATTCGCAGTCGGCTGATCTGTGTGAAA
TCTTAATAAAGGGTCCAATTACCAATTTGAAACTCAGTTTGCGGCGTGGCCTATCCGGGCGAACTTTTGG
CCGTGATGGGCAGTTCCGGTGCCGGAAAGACGACCCTGCTGAATGCCCTTGCCTTTCGATCGCCGCAGGG
CATCCAAGTATCGCCATCCGGGATGCGACTGCTCAATGGCCAACCTGTGGACGCCAAGGAGATGCAGGCC
AGGTGCGCCTATGTCCAGCAGGATGACCTCTTTATCGGCTCCCTAACGGCCAGGGAACACCTGATTTTCC
AAGCCATGGTGCGGATGCCACGACATCTGACCTATCGGCAGCGAGTGGCCCGCGTGGATCAGGTGATCCA
GGAGCTTTCGCTCAGCAAATGTCAGCACACGATCATCGGTGTGCCCGGCAGGGTGAAAGGTCTGTCCGGC
GGAGAAAGGAAGCGTCTGGCATTCGCCTCCGAGGCTCTAACCGATCCGCCGCTTCTGATCTGCGATGAGC
CCACCTCCGGACTGGACTCCTTTACCGCCCACAGCGTCGTCCAGGTGCTGAAGAAGCTGTCGCAGAAGGG
CAAGACCGTCATCCTGACCATTCATCAGCCGTCTTCCGAGCTGTTTGAGCTCTTTGACAAGATCCTTCTG
ATGGCCGAGGGCAGGGTAGCTTTCTTGGGCACTCCCAGCGAAGCCGTCGACTTCTTTTCCTAGTGAGTTC
GATGTGTTTATTAAGGGTATCTAGTATTACATAACATCTCAACTCCTATCCAGCGTGGGTGCCCAGTGTC
CTACCAACTACAATCCGGCGGACTTTTACGTACAGGTGTTGGCCGTTGTGCCCGGACGGGAGATCGAGTC
CCGTGATCGGATCGCCAAGATATGCGACAATTTTGCCATTAGCAAAGTAGCCCGGGATATGGAGCAGTTG
TTGGCCACCAAAAATCTGGAGAAGCCACTGGAGCAGCCGGAGAATGGGTACACCTACAAGGCCACCTGGT
TCATGCAGTTCCGGGCGGTCCTGTGGCGATCCTGGCTGTCGGTGCTCAAGGAACCACTCCTCGTAAAAGT
GCGACTTATTCAGACAACGGTGAGTGGTTCCAGTGGAAACAAATGATATAACGCTTACAATTCTTGGAAA
CAAATTCGCTAGATTTTAGATAGAATTGCCTGATTCCACACCCTTCTTAGTTTTTTTCAATGAGATGTAT
AGTTTATAGTTTTGCAGAAGATAAATAAATTTCATTTAACTCGCGAATATTAATGAGATGCGAGTAACAT
TTTAATTTGCAGATGGTTGCCATCTTGATTGGCCTCATCTTTTTGGGCCAACAACTCACGCAAGTGGGTG
TGATGAATATCAACGGAGCCATCTTCCTCTTCCTGACCAACATGACCTTTCAAAACGTCTTTGCCACGAT
AAATGTAAGTCATGTTTAGAATACATTTGCATTTCAATAATTTACTAACTTTCTAATGAATCGATTCGAT
TTAGGTGTTCACCTCAGAGCTGCCAGTTTTTATGAGGGAGGCCCGAAGTCGACTTTATCGCTGTGACACA
TACTTTCTGGGCAAAACGATTGCCGAATTGCCGCTTTTTCTCACAGTGCCACTGGTCTTCACGGCGATTG
CCTATCCGATGATCGGACTGCGGGCCGGAGTGCTGCACTTCTTCAACTGCCTGGCGCTGGTCACTCTGGT
GGCCAATGTGTCAACGTCCTTCGGATATCTAATATCCTGCGCCAGCTCCTCGACCTCGATGGCGCTGTCT
GTGGGTCCGCCGGTTATCATACCATTCCTGCTCTTTGGCGGCTTCTTCTTGAACTCGGGCTCGGTGCCAG
TATACCTCAAATGGTTGTCGTACCTCTCATGGTTCCGTTACGCCAACGAGGGTCTGCTGATTAACCAATG
GGCGGACGTGGAGCCGGGCGAAAT
